Addgene plasmid #230071: pMS06
Purpose: (Empty Backbone) Inducible Promoter (rhamnose-induced, BT3763/rhaR system), integrates via IntN1; ermF, C-terminal 3x-FLAG, R6K ori, RP4 oriT
Depositing lab: Sean Crosson. Depositing organization: Michigan State University. Publication: Genetic- and culture-based tools for studying Bacteroides fragilis. Schnizlein MK, Dubey AA, Fiebig A, Crosson S. Microbiol Resour Announc. 2025 May 8;14(5):e0000625. doi: 10.1128/mra.00006-25. Epub 2025 Mar 25. PubMed 40130927.
Backbone
  Vector backbone: pMS06
  Vector type: Bacterial Expression, Synthetic Biology
  Promoter: rhamnose-inducible (BT3763)
  Selectable markers: Erythromycin
  Tag / fusion protein: 3xFLAG (C terminal on backbone)
Growth in bacteria
  Bacterial resistance: Ampicillin, 100 μg/mL
  Growth temperature: 37°C
  Growth strain: Pir1
  Growth instructions: 5 ug/mL erythromycin used for selection in B. fragilis.
  Copy number: Low Copy
Gene/Insert
  Cloning method: Restriction Enzyme
  Sequencing primers: 5′ CCTTTCTATCAAAATGCGTAAGGAAAAG; 3′ AACTCTTCGGGATGCAAAAATATGAAAA
Terms and licenses: Academic/Nonprofit Terms; Industry Terms: Not Available to Industry
How to cite: pMS06 was a gift from Sean Crosson (Addgene plasmid # 230071 ; http://n2t.net/addgene:230071 ; RRID:Addgene_230071)
