[The description below was written by a language model from this plasmid's Addgene catalogue record and pLannotate feature annotations shown in this document.]
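Description:
pMS06 is an empty-backbone integrative expression vector for Bacteroides, built as part of a genetic toolkit for studying Bacteroides fragilis. The 6,159-nt plasmid replicates from the R6K γ origin, which depends on the pi initiator protein, so it is maintained at low copy only in pir-expressing E. coli hosts such as Pir1 and behaves as a suicide vector elsewhere. Selection in E. coli is through the β-lactamase gene (AmpR, ampicillin). An RP4/IncP origin of transfer, annotated together with an adjacent traJ fragment, lets the plasmid be mobilised by conjugation from an E. coli donor into Bacteroides. In the recipient it cannot replicate and is instead inserted into the chromosome by the IntN1 integrase, with integrants selected by erythromycin resistance from ermF, a resistance gene originating from B. fragilis.

The expression module is a rhamnose-inducible promoter based on the BT3763/rhaR system, followed by a cloning position and a C-terminal 3xFLAG tag carried on the backbone. A gene inserted by restriction cloning is therefore expressed under rhamnose control as a FLAG-tagged fusion that can be detected or purified by immunological methods. No insert is present in the deposited plasmid. The automated feature table detects only the origin, a fragment of the 3xFLAG tag, ermF, AmpR with part of its promoter, and the oriT region. The promoter, any rhaR regulator sequence and the IntN1 integrase with its attachment site are described in the catalogue entry but are not annotated, presumably lying in the unannotated stretches. Typical uses are single-copy, titratable expression and complementation in B. fragilis and related species.
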