Features (pLannotate 1.2.2; 7 found; start..end, strand, type, name):
      1..389     +  rep_origin     R6K γ ori: γ replication origin from E. coli plasmid R6K; requires the R6K initiator protein pi for replication
   1798..1820    +  CDS            3xFLAG (fragment): three tandem FLAG® epitope tags
   2132..2929    +  CDS            ermF: ERMF_BACFG - Protein inferred from homology: Swiss-Prot protein existence level 3. Involved in erythromycin resistance. From Bacteroides fragilis.
   4872..4888    +  promoter       AmpR promoter (fragment): bla
   4889..5749    +  CDS            AmpR: β-lactamase; bla; confers resistance to ampicillin, carbenicillin, and related antibiotics
   5802..5847    -  CDS            traJ (fragment): oriT-recognizing protein; traJ
   5880..5989    -  oriT           oriT: incP origin of transfer
>Addgene plasmid #230071 | pMS06 | addgene full sequence | sequence record 476749 | Addgene NGS Result
GATCTGAAGATCAGCAGTTCAACCTGTTGATAGTACGTACTAAGCTCTCATGTTTCACGTACTAAGCTCT
CATGTTTAACGTACTAAGCTCTCATGTTTAACGAACTAAACCCTCATGGCTAACGTACTAAGCTCTCATG
GCTAACGTACTAAGCTCTCATGTTTCACGTACTAAGCTCTCATGTTTGAACAATAAAATTAATATAAATC
AGCAACTTAAATAGCCTCTAAGGTTTTAAGTTTTATAAGAAAAAAAAGAATATATAAGGCTTTTAAAGCT
TTTAAGGTTTAACGGTTGTGGACAACAAGCCAGGGATGTAACGCACTGAGAAGCCCTTAGAGCCTCTCAA
AGCAATTTTGAGTGACACAGGAACACTTAACGGCTGACATGGGAATTCCCCTCAACCTTATTCTTCCCGA
CCGAACGAGCGGTATTCAAGCGGAGTAAGCCCGGTACGTTTTTTGAAAAAGGAGAAAAAATATTCGGTAG
ACTGGAAGCCCAGAAAAAAAGAAATTTCTTTTACTGACTGGGAAGTTCCCACCAACATTTGCTTGGCTTT
ACGAAGTTTCAGTTCCTGAAAATATTTGGCGGGTGCATAGCCGGTATATTCCTTAAAAACCCTGCGGAAC
CATGAGTAACTGATATTCAGTCTCATCGCCAGTTCCTCCGGATCAATATTGCCGGATACATTTTCATTCA
TAAGTATCTTTGCCTGCTCGATCTTCTGATCGACATCACTCATCTCGAAGACCTTATTCTTGGAAATCGA
AAGAATCATACCAATCATGTGAAGTACGATTCCGGAAAGGTATTGCTGGGCAGATATTTTATCCGCTTCT
GCCACTTCCAAAGCGCGGGAAAACAAAGATACCAGTTCTTCATTAATACCGACTTCCAATATCTGTCTTT
CCTGAGAAAGAAAGGCATCGCCCACAATCGTATCAATCGCCGGACCTTCAAAACCAATGTAATATTCCGT
CCATCCGGTCTGCCGCAATGGATAATAAGTATGCCACTGTCCGGGAAACAACACCATCAGCCGACCTTTA
CAAACTTGTCTTTCAGGAGTAGAATCGGAAGAAAACAAACCGCGCCCTTTTGTAATATAGACCAATTGAT
ATTCCCGCAATACTCTTCCTTTTTCGGCATTGAAATAGTAACCGGACGGATGCTCCTTCAGCGGATAAGG
AGAATCGGGAGGGATAGACTGATAGCCAACCGTATTCACCCACAGACCGAATTTGCGGTCCATGTCATTA
ACTATCAAGTATTTAAATTCTAATCCCAAATTATTATCCTCAGTCATACAGGCGTGTTTTCATACAATTG
AATTGAACAAAAGTAGGAATTATTTTCAAAAAACACACGCTAAACAGTAAAAAAACATCCAGAGCACCTG
TCCAGATCCTCCGGATGCTTATTATTTCGGAGAAAACATGCATAAATCATGCTTTTTTTGCATAAAAAGT
AAAATTTATACTGATGTAAGGTTTGGCTATGCAGATTTGTGTCAAAATGCACATCCTTTCTATCAAAATG
CGTAAGGAAAAGGAGGAAGGAACCGCCTATCTTTGCAATGTAGGTAAATGGATACCTTAAATATATAGAC
AAAATACCCGGGCATGCCAGGATCCGAATTCGAGCTCGGCGCGCCTGCAGGTCGACAAGCTTGCGGCCGC
ATAATGCTTAAGTCCATATGGCAGATCTCAATTGGATATCGGCCGGCCACGCGATCGCTGACGTCGGTAC
CCTCGAGTGACTACAAGGACCACGACGGCGACTATAAGGACCACGACATCGACTACAAGGATGACGACGA
CAAGTGAGGGCCCTATAATTTGGTGAATTGGAGTTATTTTCATATTTTTGCATCCCGAAGAGTTTCTCTT
AAAGAGAGAAACATCTTTTGCATACCTTTTCCGACCGAATTTTTATGTCGTAAAGAGGGGCTTTGCAGGG
GGTGGACTCAGAAAGATGAGAATAGATGACTATTGTAGTTGAAACACATAGAAAGTTGCTGATATACAGA
CCGATACGCATATCGGGATGAACCATGAGTACGTTCTTTTCTCAAAAAACATAAATATTCGAAAAGAGAT
GCAATAAATTAAGGAGAGGTTATAGCTTAGCATGACAAAAAAGAAATTGCCCGTTCGTTTTACGGGTCAG
CACTTTACTATTGATAAAGTGCTAATAAAAGATGCAATAAGACAAGCAAATATAAGTAATCAGGATACGG
TTTTAGATATTGGGGCAGGCAAGGGGTTTCTTACTGTTCATTTATTAAAAATCGCCAACAATGTTGTTGC
TATTGAAAACGACACAGCTTTGGTTGAACATTTACGAAAATTATTTTCTGATGCCCGAAATGTTCAAGTT
GTCGGTTGTGATTTTAGGAATTTTGCAGTTCCGAAATTTCCTTTCAAAGTGGTGTCAAATATTCCTTATG
GCATTACTTCCGATATTTTCAAAATCCTGATGTTTGAGAGTCTTGGAAATTTTCTGGGAGGTTCCATTGT
CCTTCAATTAGAACCTACACAAAAGTTATTTTCGAGGAAGCTTTACAATCCATATACCGTTTTCTATCAT
ACTTTTTTTGATTTGAAACTTGTCTATGAGGTAGGTCCTGAAAGTTTCTTGCCACCGCCAACTGTCAAAT
CAGCCCTGTTAAACATTAAAAGAAAACACTTATTTTTTGATTTTAAGTTTAAAGCCAAATACTTAGCATT
TATTTCCTATCTGTTAGAGAAACCTGATTTATCTGTAAAAACAGCTTTAAAGTCGATTTTCAGGAAAAGT
CAGGTCAGGTCAATTTCGGAAAAATTCGGTTTAAACCTTAATGCTCAAATTGTTTGTTTGTCTCCAAGTC
AATGGTTAAACTGTTTTTTGGAAATGCTGGAAGTTGTCCCTGAAAAATTTCATCCTTCGTAGGCATGCCT
CATCGGATTCTTTTAATATCGCTACTCTCTACGTTCAACCAAAAGAAATAATGACTTACTGCTATATTTT
TTGCACGTGTGGGGAAAATGTGGGGAAAATTCAAGCAAAAGAAAAAGCTAAGTATTGAACTATCAAATAC
TTAGCTTTCTTTCTTGTACCCAGACCCCGCATTTGAAATAATTAAAGTGGGGAAAATGTGGGTAAAAAGA
AAAATGCGGAAAAACGCCACAATTACACTGTATTTCAATATGTTATAATCCTATTAAATTTTAATCCAAG
TTTAATCGAATTGCAAAATATTTAGCAGATGTGGGGAAAATGCTGGGGAAAATATTTATATTTGCAGCAG
AGTAAAATTCAACCTGAAAGTCTATGAAAGTAACCTTTATCATTAAAAAAGCAGCCAAACGATATGATAC
AGAATCCATGGCTACAATCTATGTCCGTTTTAGAAACGGAAGGCAGTTAGACTCCGTTGCTCCTACTCAG
TTAGCCATCAATCCCAATCTATGGGATGATAAAGACGAATGTGTAAAAACGAAAGCTGTCTGCAATGAAG
AAATGCGTACCCATATAAATGAAGAGATACGCCAGTTGAAAACCTATATCGAGAAGGTATATCAACAAGA
AAAGGAAGCAATAGACAAAGAATGGCTAAAAACAACACTTGATAAATTTTACCATCCTGAAAAATATTTT
TTGCCGGAGGAAGTGGTTATCAAGCCTACCATTGGAGAACTATTCGATGAATTTCTAAACAAGCACCCTT
TGTCGGAAGTACGAAAGAAAAATTTCCGGGTTGTCAAAAGAGCCTTACTGCGTTATGAACTATATGTAAG
GGCTACAAAGAGAGGACAAAAGGGCTTTATCCTTGATGTGGATTTGGTAACACCTGACACGCTTCGGGAT
ATGTGGGATTTCTTTCAGAACGAATACCAGTATTATGAACTTTACCCGAGCATTTATGAAGCCATTCCCG
AAAAGAGGACACCACAGCCCAGAAGCAAAAACACGCTGATAGACTGTTTTTCAAGAATACGCACATTCTT
CCTGTGGTGCTTCGATAACAAACGCACCACAAACAGACCTTTCGACAAGTTTCCGATAGAGGAGTGTACA
TATGGTACACCTTATTATATAACACTCGAAGAAAGGGACAGGATTTTTAATGCAGACCTTTCTGCCACCC
CACAACTGGCAATACAGAGGGATATATTCATATTTCAGACACTGATAGGATGCAGGGTGAGCGACCTGTA
CCGAATGACCAAACTAAATGTGGTCAATGAAGCCATAGAATATATTCCCAAGAAAACCAAAGAGGGGAAT
CCGGTTACGGTACGTGTTCCACTTAACGACAAAGCGAAAGAAATCCTTGAACGCTACAAAGAATATGAGG
GAAAACTGTTGCCGTTCATATCCGAGCAAAAGTACAATGATGCCATAAAAAAGATATTCAAATTAGCTGG
AGTTGACCGCATCGTAACAATCTTAGACCCGTTGACGCACAACGAAATCAAACGACCTATTTATGAAGTG
GCAAGCAGCCATCTGGCAAGACGTACGTTTATCGGCAATATCTATAAAAAAGTGAAAGACCCGAACCTTG
TTTCCGCACTGTCGGGACACAAGGAGGGAAGCAAAGCTTTCAGACGATACAGGGATATTGACGAAGAAAT
GAAGAAAGACCTTGTAAAACTACTGGACTGATAAAAGTATCAAACAGTTTCATAGATAGTTAGGCTAGCA
TATAGCGACTTTTTTACAAAATGCTAAAATTTGTTGATTTCCGTCAAGCAATTGTTGAGCAAAAATGTCT
TTTACGATAAAATGATACCTCAATATCAACTGTTTAGCAAAACGATATTTCTCTTAAAGAGAGAAACACC
TTTTTGTTCACCAATCCCCGACTTTTAATCCCGCGGCCATGATTGAAAAAGGAAGAGTATGAGTATTCAA
CATTTCCGTGTCGCCCTTATTCCCTTTTTTGCGGCATTTTGCCTTCCTGTTTTTGCTCACCCAGAAACGC
TGGTGAAAGTAAAAGATGCTGAAGATCAGTTGGGTGCACGAGTGGGTTACATCGAACTGGATCTCAACAG
CGGTAAGATCCTTGAGAGTTTTCGCCCCGAAGAACGTTTTCCAATGATGAGCACTTTTAAAGTTCTGCTA
TGTGGCGCGGTATTATCCCGTATTGACGCCGGGCAAGAGCAACTCGGTCGCCGCATACACTATTCTCAGA
ATGACTTGGTTGAGTACTCACCAGTCACAGAAAAGCATCTTACGGATGGCATGACAGTAAGAGAATTATG
CAGTGCTGCCATAACCATGAGTGATAACACTGCGGCCAACTTACTTCTGACAACGATCGGAGGACCGAAG
GAGCTAACCGCTTTTTTGCACAACATGGGGGATCATGTAACTCGCCTTGATCGTTGGGAACCGGAGCTGA
ATGAAGCCATACCAAACGACGAGCGTGACACCACGATGCCTGTAGCAATGGCAACAACGTTGCGCAAACT
ATTAACTGGCGAACTACTTACTCTAGCTTCCCGGCAACAATTAATAGACTGGATGGAGGCGGATAAAGTT
GCAGGACCACTTCTGCGCTCGGCCCTTCCGGCTGGCTGGTTTATTGCTGATAAATCTGGAGCCGGTGAGC
GTGGGTCTCGCGGTATCATTGCAGCACTGGGGCCAGATGGTAAGCCCTCCCGTATCGTAGTTATCTACAC
GACGGGGAGTCAGGCAACTATGGATGAACGAAATAGACAGATCGCTGAGATAGGTGCCTCACTGATTAAG
CATTGGTAACTGTCAGACCAAGTTTACTCATAACGCGTCAATTCGAGGGGGATCAATTCCGTGATAGGTG
GGCTGCCCTTCCTGGTTGGCTTGGTTTCATCAGCCATCCGCTTGCCCTCATCTGTTACGCCGGCGGTAGC
CGGCCAGCCTCGCAGAGCAGGATTCCCGTTGAGCACCGCCAGGTGCGAATAAGGGAAAGTGAAGAAGGAA
CACCCGCTCGCGGGTGGGCCTACTTCACCTATCCTGCCCGGCTGACGCCGTTGGATACACCAAGGAAAGT
CTACACGAACCCTTTGGCAAAATCCTGTATATCGTGCGAAAAAGGATGGATATACCGAAAAAATCGCTAT
AATGACCCCGAAGCAGGGTTATGCAGCGGAAAACGGAATTGATCCGGCCACGATGCGTCCGGCGTAGAG
